Addgene plasmid #104750: pUG-321
Purpose: Level 2 construct
Depositing lab: Marco Trujillo. Depositing organization: Leibniz Institute of Plant Biochemistry (IPB). Publication: UbiGate: a synthetic biology toolbox to analyse ubiquitination. Kowarschik K, Hoehenwarter W, Marillonnet S, Trujillo M. New Phytol. 2018 Mar;217(4):1749-1763. doi: 10.1111/nph.14900. Epub 2017 Nov 30. PubMed 29194629.
Backbone
  Vector backbone: pET-28GG
  Backbone size w/o insert (bp): 5190
  Vector type: Bacterial Expression
Growth in bacteria
  Bacterial resistance: Kanamycin, 50 μg/mL
  Growth temperature: 37°C
  Growth strain: DH5alpha
  Copy number: Low Copy
Gene/Insert
  Gene/Insert name: HIS-Ubq_UBA1_HA-UBC30_EL3 (alt name: AT4G05320,AT2G30110,AT5G56150)
  Species: A. thaliana (mustard weed)
  Insert size (bp): 4339
  Promoter: T7
  Tag / fusion protein: HIS-Ubq, HA-E2 (N terminal on insert)
  Cloning method: Restriction Enzyme; 5′ cloning site BpiI (destroyed during cloning); 3′ cloning site BpiI (destroyed during cloning)
  Sequencing primers: 5′ T7; 3′ T7 Terminal
Terms and licenses: Academic/Nonprofit Terms; Industry Terms: Not Available to Industry
How to cite: pUG-321 was a gift from Marco Trujillo (Addgene plasmid # 104750 ; http://n2t.net/addgene:104750 ; RRID:Addgene_104750)
