[The description below was written by a language model from this plasmid's Addgene catalogue record and pLannotate feature annotations shown in this document.]
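Description:
pUG-321 is a bacterial expression plasmid from the UbiGate synthetic biology toolbox for analysing ubiquitination, catalogued as a "Level 2" construct assembled in the pET-28GG backbone. The insert was introduced through BpiI sites that were destroyed during cloning, which is consistent with a Golden Gate-style modular assembly. The backbone carries a ColE1/pBR322-type origin together with bom and rop, in line with the low copy number listed, as well as an f1 origin, a kanamycin resistance gene for selection in E. coli, and a lacI repressor cassette. Short tetracycline-resistance fragments and an AmpR promoter fragment are annotated, but these appear to be backbone remnants rather than functional markers.

The payload of about 4.3 kb is a polycistronic operon of Arabidopsis thaliana ubiquitination components. It is driven by a single T7 promoter with a lac operator, so transcription depends on T7 RNA polymerase and can be induced with IPTG. It ends at a T7 terminator. Three open reading frames follow one another, each preceded by its own T7 gene 10-derived ribosome binding site: His-tagged ubiquitin, the E1 ubiquitin-activating enzyme UBA1, and the E2 conjugating enzyme UBC30 with N-terminal HA epitope repeats. The "EL3" element in the insert name is not explained in the record. No E3 ligase or substrate gene is annotated, so the plasmid supplies only tagged ubiquitin, E1 and E2.

Co-expressing these parts should reconstitute the upstream steps of the plant ubiquitination cascade in E. coli, with the His and HA tags available for detecting or purifying ubiquitin and the E2. The depositor and sequencing-derived records differ by only a few bases and show the same features.
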