Features (pLannotate 1.2.2; 25 found; start..end, strand, type, name):
     12..467     +  rep_origin     f1 ori (sequence partly withheld): f1 bacteriophage origin of replication; arrow indicates direction of (+) strand synthesis
    494..551     +  promoter       AmpR promoter (fragment): bla
    560..1375    -  CDS            KanR: aminoglycoside phosphotransferase; aph(3')-Ia; confers resistance to kanamycin in bacteria or G418 (Geneticin®) in eukaryotes
   1497..2085    +  rep_origin     ori: high-copy-number ColE1/pMB1/pBR322/pUC origin of replication
   2271..2413    -  misc_feature   bom: basis of mobility region from pBR322
   2515..2706    -  CDS            rop: Rop protein, which maintains plasmids at low copy number; rop
   2723..3103    +  CDS            YPB1_ECOLX: Protein predicted: Swiss-Prot protein existence level 4. From Escherichia coli.
   3175..3466    -  CDS            TcR (fragment): tetracycline efflux protein; tet; confers resistance to tetracycline
   3481..3502    -  protein_bind   CAP binding site: CAP binding activates transcription in the presence of cAMP. E. coli catabolite activator protein
   3515..4597    -  CDS            lacI: lac repressor; lacI; The lac repressor binds to the lac operator to inhibit transcription in E. coli. This inhibition can be relieved by adding lactose or isopropyl-β-D-thiogalactopyranoside (IPTG).
   4598..4675    -  promoter       lacI promoter: lacI
   4683..4962    -  CDS            TcR (fragment): tetracycline efflux protein; tet; confers resistance to tetracycline
   4984..5002    +  promoter       T7 promoter: promoter for bacteriophage T7 RNA polymerase
   5003..5027    +  protein_bind   lac operator: The lac repressor binds to the lac operator to inhibit transcription in E. coli. This inhibition can be relieved by adding lactose or isopropyl-β-D-thiogalactopyranoside (IPTG). lac repressor encoded by lacI
   5048..5065    +  RBS            RBS (fragment): efficient ribosome binding site from bacteriophage T7 gene 10 (Olins and Rangwala, 1989)
   5080..5098    +  CDS            9xHis (fragment): 9xHis affinity tag
   5105..5332    +  CDS            UBIQ_AVESA: Experimental evidence at protein level: Swiss-Prot protein existence level 1. Ubiquitin exists either covalently attached to another protein, or free (unanchored). When covalently bound, it is conjugated to target proteins via an isopeptide bond either as a monomer (monoubiquitin), a polymer linked via different Lys residues of the ubiquitin (polyubiquitin chains) or a linear polymer linked via the initiator Met of the ubiquitin (linear polyubiquitin chains). Polyubiquitin chains, when attached to a target protein, have different functions depending on the Lys residue of the ubiquitin that is
   5344..5361    +  RBS            RBS (fragment): efficient ribosome binding site from bacteriophage T7 gene 10 (Olins and Rangwala, 1989)
   5368..8607    +  CDS            UBA1: UBE11_ARATH - Also known as MOS5. Experimental evidence at protein level: Swiss-Prot protein existence level 1. Activates ubiquitin by first adenylating its C-terminal glycine residue with ATP, and thereafter linking this residue to the side chain of a cysteine residue in E1, yielding a ubiquitin-E1 thioester and free AMP. From Arabidopsis thaliana (Mouse-ear cress).
   8619..8636    +  RBS            RBS (fragment): efficient ribosome binding site from bacteriophage T7 gene 10 (Olins and Rangwala, 1989)
   8646..8734    +  CDS            3xHA (fragment): three tandem HA epitope tags
   8748..8836    +  CDS            3xHA (fragment): three tandem HA epitope tags
   8838..9281    +  CDS            UBC30: UBC30_ARATH - Experimental evidence at protein level: Swiss-Prot protein existence level 1. Accepts the ubiquitin from the E1 complex and catalyzes its covalent attachment to other proteins. From Arabidopsis thaliana (Mouse-ear cress).
   9400..9449    +  CDS            SET1 (fragment): solubility-enhancement tag derived from T7 phage gene 10B
   9457..9504    +  terminator     T7 terminator: transcription terminator for bacteriophage T7 RNA polymerase
>Addgene plasmid #104750 | pUG-321 | depositor full sequence | sequence record 198578 | Full Sequence
TGGCGAATGGG
[124 nt withheld, positions 12-135]
C
[91 nt withheld, positions 137-227]
A
[49 nt withheld, positions 229-277]
CCTTTGACGTTGGAGTCCACGTTCTTT
[37 nt withheld, positions 305-341]
ACCCTATCTCGGTCTATTCTTTTGATTTATAAGGGATTTTGCCGATTTCGGCCTATTGGTTAAAAAATGA
GCTGATTTAACAAAAATTTAACGCGAATTTTAACAAAATATTAACGTTTACAATTTCAGGTGGCACTTTT
CGGGGAAATGTGCGCGGAACCCCTATTTGTTTATTTTTCTAAATACATTCAAATATGTATCCGCTCATGA
ATTAATTCTTAGAAAAACTCATCGAGCATCAAATGAAACTGCAATTTATTCATATCAGGATTATCAATAC
CATATTTTTGAAAAAGCCGTTTCTGTAATGAAGGAGAAAACTCACCGAGGCAGTTCCATAGGATGGCAAG
ATCCTGGTATCGGTCTGCGATTCCGACTCGTCCAACATCAATACAACCTATTAATTTCCCCTCGTCAAAA
ATAAGGTTATCAAGTGAGAAATCACCATGAGTGACGACTGAATCCGGTGAGAATGGCAAAAGTTTATGCA
TTTCTTTCCAGACTTGTTCAACAGGCCAGCCATTACGCTCGTCATCAAAATCACTCGCATCAACCAAACC
GTTATTCATTCGTGATTGCGCCTGAGCGAGTCGAAATACGCGATCGCTGTTAAAAGGACAATTACAAACA
GGAATCGAATGCAACCGGCGCAGGAACACTGCCAGCGCATCAACAATATTTTCACCTGAATCAGGATATT
CTTCTAATACCTGGAATGCTGTTTTCCCGGGGATCGCAGTGGTGAGTAACCATGCATCATCAGGAGTACG
GATAAAATGCTTGATGGTCGGAAGAGGCATAAATTCCGTCAGCCAGTTTAGTCTGACCATCTCATCTGTA
ACATCATTGGCAACGCTACCTTTGCCATGTTTCAGAAACAACTCTGGCGCATCGGGCTTCCCATACAATC
GATAGATTGTCGCACCTGATTGCCCGACATTATCGCGAGCCCATTTATACCCATATAAATCAGCATCCAT
GTTGGAATTTAATCGCGGCCTAGAGCAAGACGTTTCCCGTTGAATATGGCTCATAACACCCCTTGTATTA
CTGTTTATGTAAGCAGACAGTTTTATTGTTCATGACCAAAATCCCTTAACGTGAGTTTTCGTTCCACTGA
GCGTCAGACCCCGTAGAAAAGATCAAAGGATCTTCTTGAGATCCTTTTTTTCTGCGCGTAATCTGCTGCT
TGCAAACAAAAAAACCACCGCTACCAGCGGTGGTTTGTTTGCCGGATCAAGAGCTACCAACTCTTTTTCC
GAAGGTAACTGGCTTCAGCAGAGCGCAGATACCAAATACTGTCCTTCTAGTGTAGCCGTAGTTAGGCCAC
CACTTCAAGAACTCTGTAGCACCGCCTACATACCTCGCTCTGCTAATCCTGTTACCAGTGGCTGCTGCCA
GTGGCGATAAGTCGTGTCTTACCGGGTTGGACTCAAGACGATAGTTACCGGATAAGGCGCAGCGGTCGGG
CTGAACGGGGGGTTCGTGCACACAGCCCAGCTTGGAGCGAACGACCTACACCGAACTGAGATACCTACAG
CGTGAGCTATGAGAAAGCGCCACGCTTCCCGAAGGGAGAAAGGCGGACAGGTATCCGGTAAGCGGCAGGG
TCGGAACAGGAGAGCGCACGAGGGAGCTTCCAGGGGGAAACGCCTGGTATCTTTATAGTCCTGTCGGGTT
TCGCCACCTCTGACTTGAGCGTCGATTTTTGTGATGCTCGTCAGGGGGGCGGAGCCTATGGAAAAACGCC
AGCAACGCGGCCTTTTTACGGTTCCTGGCCTTTTGCTGGCCTTTTGCTCACATGTTCTTTCCTGCGTTAT
CCCCTGATTCTGTGGATAACCGTATTACCGCCTTTGAGTGAGCTGATACCGCTCGCCGCAGCCGAACGAC
CGAGCGCAGCGAGTCAGTGAGCGAGGAAGCGGAAGAGCGCCTGATGCGGTATTTTCTCCTTACGCATCTG
TGCGGTATTTCACACCGCATATATGGTGCACTCTCAGTACAATCTGCTCTGATGCCGCATAGTTAAGCCA
GTATACACTCCGCTATCGCTACGTGACTGGGTCATGGCTGCGCCCCGACACCCGCCAACACCCGCTGACG
CGCCCTGACGGGCTTGTCTGCTCCCGGCATCCGCTTACAGACAAGCTGTGACCGACTCCGGGAGCTGCAT
GTGTCAGAGGTTTTCACCGTCATCACCGAAACGCGCGAGGCAGCTGCGGTAAAGCTCATCAGCGTGGTCG
TGAAGCGATTCACAGATGTCTGCCTGTTCATCCGCGTCCAGCTCGTTGAGTTTCTCCAGAAGCGTTAATG
TCTGGCTTCTGATAAAGCGGGCCATGTTAAGGGCGGTTTTTTCCTGTTTGGTCACTGATGCCTCCGTGTA
AGGGGGATTTCTGTTCATGGGGGTAATGATACCGATGAAACGAGAGAGGATGCTCACGATACGGGTTACT
GATGATGAACATGCCCGGTTACTGGAACGTTGTGAGGGTAAACAACTGGCGGTATGGATGCGGCGGGACC
AGAGAAAAATCACTCAGGGTCAATGCCAGCGCTTCGTTAATACAGATGTAGGTGTTCCACAGGGTAGCCA
GCAGCATCCTGCGATGCAGATCCGGAACATAATGGTGCAGGGCGCTGACTTCCGCGTTTCCAGACTTTAC
GAAACACGGAAACCCAAGACCATTCATGTTGTTGCTCAGGTCGCAGACGTTTTGCAGCAGCAGTCGCTTC
ACGTTCGCTCGCGTATCGGTGATTCATTCTGCTAACCAGTAAGGCAACCCCGCCAGCCTAGCCGGGTCCT
CAACGACAGGAGCACGATCATGCGCACCCGTGGGGCCGCCATGCCGGCGATAATGGCCTGCTTCTCGCCG
AAACGTTTGGTGGCGGGACCAGTGACGAAGGCTTGAGCGAGGGCGTGCAAGATTCCGAATACCGCAAGCG
ACAGGCCGATCATCGTCGCGCTCCAGCGAAAGCGGTCCTCGCCGAAAATGACCCAGAGCGCTGCCGGCAC
CTGTCCTACGAGTTGCATGATAAAGAACACAGTCATAAGTGCGGCGACGATAGTCATGCCCCGCGCCCAC
CGGAAGGAGCTGACTGGGTTGAAGGCTCTCAAGGGCATCGGTCGAGATCCCGGTGCCTAATGAGTGAGCT
AACTTACATTAATTGCGTTGCGCTCACTGCCCGCTTTCCAGTCGGGAAACCTGTCGTGCCAGCTGCATTA
ATGAATCGGCCAACGCGCGGGGAGAGGCGGTTTGCGTATTGGGCGCCAGGGTGGTTTTTCTTTTCACCAG
TGACACGGGCAACAGCTGATTGCCCTTCACCGCCTGGCCCTGAGAGAGTTGCAGCAAGCGGTCCACGCTG
GTTTGCCCCAGCAGGCGAAAATCCTGTTTGATGGTGGTTAACGGCGGGATATAACATGAGCTGTCCTCGG
TATCGTCGTATCCCACTACCGAGATATCCGCACCAACGCGCAGCCCGGACTCGGTAATGGCGCGCATTGC
GCCCAGCGCCATCTGATCGTTGGCAACCAGCATCGCAGTGGGAACGATGCCCTCATTCAGCATTTGCATG
GTTTGTTGAAAACCGGACATGGCACTCCAGTCGCCTTCCCGTTCCGCTATCGGCTGAATTTGATTGCGAG
TGAGATATTTATGCCAGCCAGCCAGACGCAGACGCGCCGAGACAGAACTTAATGGGCCCGCTAACAGCGC
GATTTGCTGGTGACCCAATGCGACCAGATGCTCCACGCCCAGTCGCGTACCGTCCTCATGGGAGAAAATA
ATACTGTTGATGGGTGTCTGGTCAGAGACATCAAGAAATAACGCCGGAACATTAGTGCAGGCAGCTTCCA
CAGCAATGGCATCCTGGTCATCCAGCGGATAGTTAATGATCAGCCCACTGACGCGTTGCGCGAGAAGATT
GTGCACCGCCGCTTTACAGGCTTCGACGCCGCTTCGTTCTACCATCGACACCACCACGCTGGCACCCAGT
TGATCGGCGCGAGATTTAATCGCCGCGACAATTTGCGACGGCGCGTGCAGGGCCAGACTGGAGGTGGCAA
CGCCAATCAGCAACGACTGTTTGCCCGCCAGTTGTTGTGCCACGCGGTTGGGAATGTAATTCAGCTCCGC
CATCGCCGCTTCCACTTTTTCCCGCGTTTTCGCAGAAACGTGGCTGGCCTGGTTCACCACGCGGGAAACG
GTCTGATAAGAGACACCGGCATACTCTGCGACATCGTATAACGTTACTGGTTTCACATTCACCACCCTGA
ATTGACTCTCTTCCGGGCGCTATCATGCCATACCGCGAAAGGTTTTGCGCCATTCGATGGTGTCCGGGAT
CTCGACGCTCTCCCTTATGCGACTCCTGCATTAGGAAGCAGCCCAGTAGTAGGTTGAGGCCGTTGAGCAC
CGCCGCCGCAAGGAATGGTGCATGCAAGGAGATGGCGCCCAACAGTCCCCCGGCCACGGGGCCTGCCACC
ATACCCACGCCGAAACAAGCGCTCATGAGCCCGAAGTGGCGAGCCCGATCTTCCCCATCGGTGATGTCGG
CGATATAGGCGCCAGCAACCGCACCTGTGGCGCCGGTGATGCCGGCCACGATGCGTCCGGCGTAGAGGAT
CGAGATCTCGATCCCGCGAAATTAATACGACTCACTATAGGGGAATTGTGAGCGGATAACAATTCCCCTC
TAGAAATAATTTTGCCTTAACTTTAAGAAGGAGATATACCATGGGCAGCCACCACCACCACCACCACAGC
GGAATGCAGATCTTTGTTAAGACTCTCACCGGAAAGACAATCACCCTGGAGGTGGAAAGCTCCGACACCA
TCGACAACGTTAAGGCCAAGATCCAGGATAAGGAGGGCATTCCTCCGGATCAGCAGAGGCTTATTTTCGC
CGGCAAGCAGCTAGAGGATGGCCGTACGTTGGCTGATTACAATATCCAGAAGGAATCCACCCTCCACTTG
GTCCTCAGGCTCCGTGGTGGTTAAGCTTGCAATTAACTTTAAGAAGGAGATATACAATGCTTCACAAGCG
AGCTAGTGAAGCTAACGATAAGAACGATAATACCATCATCGGTTCCGATTTAGCATCATCTAAGAAACGC
CGTATCGATTTCACTGAATCTTCGTCTGATAAGTCATCTTCGATTTTAGCTTCTGGTAGTAGCAGGGGTT
TTCACGGCGATAGCGTCGTTCAGCAAATCGACATGGCTTTTGGTAATTCGAACCGTCAGGAGATTGATGA
AGATCTGCACAGTCGCCAGCTCGCCGTCTATGGTCGTGAGACTATGAGGCGTCTCTTTGCTTCCAATGTT
CTCATCTCGGGGATGCACGGTCTTGGTGCCGAGATTGCCAAGAATCTTATACTTGCTGGTGTGAAGTCTG
TGACCTTGCATGATGAAAGAGTTGTAGAGCTATGGGACTTATCAAGCAACTTTGTTTTCTCGGAGGATGA
TGTTGGCAAGAATAGAGCAGATGCTTCTGTTCAGAAGTTACAGGATCTTAACAATGCTGTGGTTGTCTCT
AGCTTGACCAAAAGCTTAAACAAAGAGGATCTTTCTGGCTTCCAGGTTGTTGTATTCTCTGACATAAGCA
TGGAAAGAGCAATCGAATTTGATGACTATTGTCACAGCCATCAGCCTCCTATCGCTTTTGTCAAGGCTGA
TGTCAGGGGTCTTTTCGGCTCTGTCTTTTGTGATTTTGGGCCTGAATTTGCGGTTCTTGATGTTGATGGA
GAGGAACCCCATACAGGCATCATTGCGTCTATCTCTAATGAGAACCAGGCATTTATTTCCTGTGTCGACG
ATGAGAGGCTTGAGTTTGAAGATGGTGACCTAGTTGTTTTCTCAGAAGTTGAGGGTATGACAGAATTGAA
TGATGGGAAACCAAGGAAGATAAAAAGTACACGGCCATATTCATTCACCCTTGATGAGGACACTACTAAC
TATGGAACATATGTGAAGGGTGGTATTGTCACTCAAGTGAAACAGCCAAAGTTACTGAATTTCAAGCCAT
TGAGGGAAGCGCTTAAGGATCCAGGGGATTTTCTATTTAGTGATTTCTCTAAGTTTGATCGGCCTCCACT
CCTTCACTTAGCATTCCAGGCACTTGATCATTTTAAAGCTGAAGCTGGCAGATTTCCTGTTGCTGGCTCA
GAAGAGGACGCTCAGAAGCTTATATCGATTGCCACAGCCATCAATACCGGGCAGGGTGATTTAAAGGTGG
AGAATGTTGATCAGAAGCTTCTAAGACACTTTTCCTTTGGAGCCAAGGCTGTCCTGAATCCTATGGCTGC
AATGTTTGGCGGTATTGTTGGACAGGAGGTTGTTAAAGCTTGCTCTGGAAAATTTCATCCTCTCTTCCAG
TTTTTCTACTTTGATTCAGTGGAGTCACTCCCCTCTGAACCTGTGGACTCGAGTGACTTTGCACCAAGAA
ACAGCCGGTATGATGCCCAAATATCTGTATTTGGGGCCAAGTTCCAGAAGAAACTTGAAGATGCTAAAGT
TTTCACAGTAGGGTCTGGTGCTCTTGGCTGTGAGTTCTTGAAAAATTTGGCTCTGATGGGGGTTTCTTGT
GGAAGCCAAGGGAAGCTGACAGTGACAGATGATGATATCATTGAGAAGAGTAACCTCAGTCGTCAATTTC
TGTTCCGTGACTGGAACATTGGACAGGCTAAATCCACAGTTGCTGCTTCGGCTGCTGCTGTTATAAATCC
TCGCTTCAACATTGAGGCCCTGCAAAACCGTGTTGGCGCGGAGACTGAGAATGTATTTGACGATGCCTTC
TGGGAGAACTTAACTGTTGTCGTCAATGCACTGGATAATGTTAATGCGAGGCTCTATGTTGATTCGAGGT
GCTTGTATTTCCAGAAGCCTCTCCTTGAGTCTGGAACTCTTGGTACAAAGTGCAACACACAGTCGGTTAT
CCCACATCTAACTGAAAATTACGGTGCCTCAAGGGACCCACCAGAGAAACAGGCCCCCATGTGTACAGTG
CATTCCTTCCCGCATAACATTGATCACTGTTTAACTTGGGCTCGCTCTGAGTTTGAGGGTCTGCTGGAGA
AAACTCCCGCTGAAGTGAATGCATATCTTTCTAGCCCAGTTGAGTACACTAACTCAATGATGAGTGCTGG
TGATGCTCAGGCGAGGGACACATTGGAGAGGATTGTTGAGTGCCTTGAAAAGGAGAAGTGTGAAACCTTC
CAAGACTGCTTAACCTGGGCACGACTGAGGTTTGAGGATTACTTTGTGAACCGTGTCAAGCAATTGATAT
ACACATTTCCTGAAGATGCTGCGACTAGTACCGGAGCTCCATTCTGGTCTGCTCCAAAAAGATTCCCTCG
TCCACTCCAGTACTCGTCGTCCGACCCAAGTCTCCTTAACTTTATCACAGCGACTGCTATTTTACGAGCA
GAGACATTTGGGATCCCGATACCTGAGTGGACTAAGAACCCAAAGGAAGCAGCAGAAGCTGTTGACAGAG
TGATAGTCCCAGACTTTGAGCCAAGGCAAGATGCAAAGATTGTGACTGATGAGAAAGCTACCACTTTAAC
CACTGCTTCGGTGGACGACGCTGCAGTCATCGACGATCTCATTGCTAAGATCGACCAGTGTAGGCATAAC
TTGTCGCCAGACTTCAGGATGAAACCTATTCAGTTCGAAAAGGATGATGATACAAACTATCACATGGATG
TGATAGCAGGACTAGCCAACATGAGGGCGAGAAATTACAGCATCCCTGAAGTGGACAAGCTGAAAGCAAA
GTTCATAGCAGGGAGAATCATCCCAGCCATTGCGACTTCAACAGCCATGGCTACTGGGCTGGTCTGCCTC
GAGCTGTACAAGGTCCTTGATGGAGGACATAAAGTGGAAGCTTACAGAAACACATTTGCCAACCTGGCAC
TTCCACTATTCTCCATGGCTGAACCACTTCCACCAAAGGTGGTGAAGCACCGTGACATGGCTTGGACAGT
TTGGGACAGATGGGTTCTCAAGGGAAACCCAACTCTTCGTGAGGTGTTGCAGTGGCTGGAGGACAAAGGG
CTTAGCGCATACAGCATCTCTTGTGGAAGCTGTCTACTGTTCAACAGTATGTTCACAAGGCACAAGGAGA
GGATGGACAAGAAGGTTGTGGATCTCGCTCGGGATGTTGCGAAAGTCGAGTTACCGCCTTATCGCAACCA
TCTTGATGTAGTGGTGGCTTGTGAGGATGAAGATGACAATGACGTCGATATTCCTCTCGTCTCTATCTAC
TTCAGGTGAGCTTACTATTAACTTTAAGAAGGAGATATACCATGTACCCATACGATGTTCCTGACTATGC
GGGCTATCCCTATGACGTCCCGGACTATGCAGGATTGTATCCATATGACGTTCCAGATTACGCCACTAGA
GCTGCTTACCCATACGATGTTCCTGACTATGCGGGCTATCCCTATGACGTCCCGGACTATGCAGGATTGT
ATCCATATGACGTTCCAGATTACGCAATGGCGTCGAAAAGAATTAACAAAGAGCTTAGGGACTTGCAAAG
AGATCCTCCTGTGTCCTGCAGTGCAGGTCCTACGGGAGATGATATGTTCCAATGGCAAGCAACTATCATG
GGTCCAGCAGATAGCCCGTTTGCCGGAGGTGTGTTTCTTGTTACCATTCACTTCCCACCAGATTACCCTT
TCAAGCCACCAAAGGTTGCCTTCCGGACCAAGGTTTATCACCCAAACATCAACAGTAATGGAAGTATCTG
TCTTGACATTCTGAAAGAGCAGTGGAGCCCTGCACTTACCGTATCCAAGGTTCTTCTGTCGATATGCTCA
TTGCTGACGGATCCAAACCCTGACGATCCTTTGGTTCCTGAAATAGCGCACATCTACAAGACAGACCGAG
TCAAGTACGAGTCCACAGCTCAATCCTGGACTCAGAAGTATGCAATGGGATGAGCTTTTACGCTTTTAAG
CCAGCCCCGACACCCGCCAACACCCGCTGACGCGCCCTGACGGGCTTGTCTGCTCCCGGCATCCGCTTAC
AGACAAGCTGTGACCGGGATGAGATCCGGCTGCTAACAAAGCCCGAAAGGAAGCTGAGTTGGCTGCTGCC
ACCGCTGAGCAATAACTAGCATAACCCCTTGGGGCCTCTAAACGGGTCTTGAGGGGTTTTTTGCTGAAAG
GAGGAACTATATCCGGAT
