Features (pLannotate 1.2.2; 25 found; start..end, strand, type, name):
    971..1048    -  promoter       lacI promoter: lacI
   1056..1335    -  CDS            TcR (fragment): tetracycline efflux protein; tet; confers resistance to tetracycline
   1357..1375    +  promoter       T7 promoter: promoter for bacteriophage T7 RNA polymerase
   1376..1400    +  protein_bind   lac operator: The lac repressor binds to the lac operator to inhibit transcription in E. coli. This inhibition can be relieved by adding lactose or isopropyl-β-D-thiogalactopyranoside (IPTG). lac repressor encoded by lacI
   1421..1438    +  RBS            RBS (fragment): efficient ribosome binding site from bacteriophage T7 gene 10 (Olins and Rangwala, 1989)
   1453..1471    +  CDS            9xHis (fragment): 9xHis affinity tag
   1478..1705    +  CDS            UBIQ_AVESA: Experimental evidence at protein level: Swiss-Prot protein existence level 1. Ubiquitin exists either covalently attached to another protein, or free (unanchored). When covalently bound, it is conjugated to target proteins via an isopeptide bond either as a monomer (monoubiquitin), a polymer linked via different Lys residues of the ubiquitin (polyubiquitin chains) or a linear polymer linked via the initiator Met of the ubiquitin (linear polyubiquitin chains). Polyubiquitin chains, when attached to a target protein, have different functions depending on the Lys residue of the ubiquitin that is
   1717..1734    +  RBS            RBS (fragment): efficient ribosome binding site from bacteriophage T7 gene 10 (Olins and Rangwala, 1989)
   1741..4980    +  CDS            UBA1: UBE11_ARATH - Also known as MOS5. Experimental evidence at protein level: Swiss-Prot protein existence level 1. Activates ubiquitin by first adenylating its C-terminal glycine residue with ATP, and thereafter linking this residue to the side chain of a cysteine residue in E1, yielding a ubiquitin-E1 thioester and free AMP. From Arabidopsis thaliana (Mouse-ear cress).
   4992..5009    +  RBS            RBS (fragment): efficient ribosome binding site from bacteriophage T7 gene 10 (Olins and Rangwala, 1989)
   5019..5107    +  CDS            3xHA (fragment): three tandem HA epitope tags
   5121..5209    +  CDS            3xHA (fragment): three tandem HA epitope tags
   5211..5654    +  CDS            UBC30: UBC30_ARATH - Experimental evidence at protein level: Swiss-Prot protein existence level 1. Accepts the ubiquitin from the E1 complex and catalyzes its covalent attachment to other proteins. From Arabidopsis thaliana (Mouse-ear cress).
   5773..5822    +  CDS            SET1 (fragment): solubility-enhancement tag derived from T7 phage gene 10B
   5830..5877    +  terminator     T7 terminator: transcription terminator for bacteriophage T7 RNA polymerase
   5914..6342    +  rep_origin     f1 ori (sequence partly withheld): f1 bacteriophage origin of replication; arrow indicates direction of (+) strand synthesis
   6395..6452    +  promoter       AmpR promoter (fragment): bla
   6461..7276    -  CDS            KanR: aminoglycoside phosphotransferase; aph(3')-Ia; confers resistance to kanamycin in bacteria or G418 (Geneticin®) in eukaryotes
   7398..7986    +  rep_origin     ori: high-copy-number ColE1/pMB1/pBR322/pUC origin of replication
   8172..8311    -  misc_feature   bom: basis of mobility region from pBR322
   8413..8604    -  CDS            rop: Rop protein, which maintains plasmids at low copy number; rop
   8621..9001    +  CDS            YPB1_ECOLX: Protein predicted: Swiss-Prot protein existence level 4. From Escherichia coli.
   9073..9364    -  CDS            TcR (fragment): tetracycline efflux protein; tet; confers resistance to tetracycline
   9379..9400    -  protein_bind   CAP binding site: CAP binding activates transcription in the presence of cAMP. E. coli catabolite activator protein
   9413..970     -  CDS            lacI (across the origin): lac repressor; lacI; The lac repressor binds to the lac operator to inhibit transcription in E. coli. This inhibition can be relieved by adding lactose or isopropyl-β-D-thiogalactopyranoside (IPTG).
>Addgene plasmid #104750 | pUG-321 | addgene full sequence | sequence record 205538 | Addgene NGS Result
CCAGTGACACGGGCAACAGCTGATTGCCCTTCACCGCCTGGCCCTGAGAGAGTTGCAGCAAGCGGTCCAC
GCTGGTTTGCCCCAGCAGGCGAAAATCCTGTTTGATGGTGGTTAACGGCGGGATATAACATGAGCTGTCC
TCGGTATCGTCGTATCCCACTACCGAGATATCCGCACCAACGCGCAGCCCGGACTCGGTAATGGCGCGCA
TTGCGCCCAGCGCCATCTGATCGTTGGCAACCAGCATCGCAGTGGGAACGATGCCCTCATTCAGCATTTG
CATGGTTTGTTGAAAACCGGACATGGCACTCCAGTCGCCTTCCCGTTCCGCTATCGGCTGAATTTGATTG
CGAGTGAGATATTTATGCCAGCCAGCCAGACGCAGACGCGCCGAGACAGAACTTAATGGGCCCGCTAACA
GCGCGATTTGCTGGTGACCCAATGCGACCAGATGCTCCACGCCCAGTCGCGTACCGTCCTCATGGGAGAA
AATAATACTGTTGATGGGTGTCTGGTCAGAGACATCAAGAAATAACGCCGGAACATTAGTGCAGGCAGCT
TCCACAGCAATGGCATCCTGGTCATCCAGCGGATAGTTAATGATCAGCCCACTGACGCGTTGCGCGAGAA
GATTGTGCACCGCCGCTTTACAGGCTTCGACGCCGCTTCGTTCTACCATCGACACCACCACGCTGGCACC
CAGTTGATCGGCGCGAGATTTAATCGCCGCGACAATTTGCGACGGCGCGTGCAGGGCCAGACTGGAGGTG
GCAACGCCAATCAGCAACGACTGTTTGCCCGCCAGTTGTTGTGCCACGCGGTTGGGAATGTAATTCAGCT
CCGCCATCGCCGCTTCCACTTTTTCCCGCGTTTTCGCAGAAACGTGGCTGGCCTGGTTCACCACGCGGGA
AACGGTCTGATAAGAGACACCGGCATACTCTGCGACATCGTATAACGTTACTGGTTTCACATTCACCACC
CTGAATTGACTCTCTTCCGGGCGCTATCATGCCATACCGCGAAAGGTTTTGCGCCATTCGATGGTGTCCG
GGATCTCGACGCTCTCCCTTATGCGACTCCTGCATTAGGAAGCAGCCCAGTAGTAGGTTGAGGCCGTTGA
GCACCGCCGCCGCAAGGAATGGTGCATGCAAGGAGATGGCGCCCAACAGTCCCCCGGCCACGGGGCCTGC
CACCATACCCACGCCGAAACAAGCGCTCATGAGCCCGAAGTGGCGAGCCCGATCTTCCCCATCGGTGATG
TCGGCGATATAGGCGCCAGCAACCGCACCTGTGGCGCCGGTGATGCCGGCCACGATGCGTCCGGCGTAGA
GGATCGAGATCTCGATCCCGCGAAATTAATACGACTCACTATAGGGGAATTGTGAGCGGATAACAATTCC
CCTCTAGAAATAATTTTGCCTTAACTTTAAGAAGGAGATATACCATGGGCAGCCACCACCACCACCACCA
CAGCGGAATGCAGATCTTTGTTAAGACTCTCACCGGAAAGACAATCACCCTAGAGGTGGAAAGCTCCGAC
ACCATCGACAACGTTAAGGCCAAGATCCAGGATAAGGAGGGCATTCCTCCGGATCAGCAGAGGCTTATTT
TCGCCGGCAAGCAGCTAGAGGATGGCCGTACGTTGGCTGATTACAATATCCAGAAGGAATCCACCCTCCA
CTTGGTCCTCAGGCTCCGTGGTGGTTAAGCTTGCAATTAACTTTAAGAAGGAGATATACAATGCTTCACA
AGCGAGCTAGTGAAGCTAACGATAAGAACGATAATACCATCATCGGTTCCGATTTAGCATCATCTAAGAA
ACGCCGTATCGATTTCACTGAATCTTCGTCTGATAAGTCATCTTCGATTTTAGCTTCTGGTAGTAGCAGG
GGTTTTCACGGCGATAGCGTCGTTCAGCAAATCGACATGGCTTTTGGTAATTCGAACCGTCAGGAGATTG
ATGAAGATCTGCACAGTCGCCAGCTCGCCGTCTATGGTCGTGAGACTATGAGGCGTCTCTTTGCTTCCAA
TGTTCTCATCTCGGGGATGCACGGTCTTGGTGCCGAGATTGCCAAGAATCTTATACTTGCTGGTGTGAAG
TCTGTGACCTTGCATGATGAAAGAGTTGTAGAGCTATGGGACTTATCAAGCAACTTTGTTTTCTCGGAGG
ATGATGTTGGCAAGAATAGAGCAGATGCTTCTGTTCAGAAGTTACAGGATCTTAACAATGCTGTGGTTGT
CTCTAGCTTGACCAAAAGCTTAAACAAAGAGGATCTTTCTGGCTTCCAGGTTGTTGTATTCTCTGACATA
AGCATGGAAAGAGCAATCGAATTTGATGACTATTGTCACAGCCATCAGCCTCCTATCGCTTTTGTCAAGG
CTGATGTCAGGGGTCTTTTCGGCTCTGTCTTTTGTGATTTTGGGCCTGAATTTGCGGTTCTTGATGTTGA
TGGAGAGGAACCCCATACAGGCATCATTGCGTCTATCTCTAATGAGAACCAGGCATTTATTTCCTGTGTC
GACGATGAGAGGCTTGAGTTTGAAGATGGTGACCTAGTTGTTTTCTCAGAAGTTGAGGGTATGACAGAAT
TGAATGATGGGAAACCAAGGAAGATAAAAAGTACACGGCCATATTCATTCACCCTTGATGAGGACACTAC
TAACTATGGAACATATGTGAAGGGTGGTATTGTCACTCAAGTGAAACAGCCAAAGTTACTGAATTTCAAG
CCATTGAGGGAAGCGCTTAAGGATCCAGGGGATTTTCTATTTAGTGATTTCTCTAAGTTTGATCGGCCTC
CACTCCTTCACTTAGCATTCCAGGCACTTGATCATTTTAAAGCTGAAGCTGGCAGATTTCCTGTTGCTGG
CTCAGAAGAGGACGCTCAGAAGCTTATATCGATTGCCACAGCCATCAATACCGGGCAGGGTGATTTAAAG
GTGGAGAATGTTGATCAGAAGCTTCTAAGACACTTTTCCTTTGGAGCCAAGGCTGTCCTGAATCCTATGG
CTGCAATGTTTGGCGGTATTGTTGGACAGGAGGTTGTTAAAGCTTGCTCTGGAAAATTTCATCCTCTCTT
CCAGTTTTTCTACTTTGATTCAGTGGAGTCACTCCCCTCTGAACCTGTGGACTCGAGTGACTTTGCACCA
AGAAACAGCCGGTATGATGCCCAAATATCTGTATTTGGGGCCAAGTTCCAGAAGAAACTTGAAGATGCTA
AAGTTTTCACAGTAGGGTCTGGTGCTCTTGGCTGTGAGTTCTTGAAAAATTTGGCTCTGATGGGGGTTTC
TTGTGGAAGCCAAGGGAAGCTGACAGTGACAGATGATGATATCATTGAGAAGAGTAACCTCAGTCGTCAA
TTTCTGTTCCGTGACTGGAACATTGGACAGGCTAAATCCACAGTTGCTGCTTCGGCTGCTGCTGTTATAA
ATCCTCGCTTCAACATTGAGGCCCTGCAAAACCGTGTTGGCGCGGAGACTGAGAATGTATTTGACGATGC
CTTCTGGGAGAACTTAACTGTTGTCGTCAATGCACTGGATAATGTTAATGCGAGGCTCTATGTTGATTCG
AGGTGCTTGTATTTCCAGAAGCCTCTCCTTGAGTCTGGAACTCTTGGTACAAAGTGCAACACACAGTCGG
TTATCCCACATCTAACTGAAAATTACGGTGCCTCAAGGGACCCACCAGAGAAACAGGCCCCCATGTGTAC
AGTGCATTCCTTCCCGCATAACATTGATCACTGTTTAACTTGGGCTCGCTCTGAGTTTGAGGGTCTGCTG
GAGAAAACTCCCGCTGAAGTGAATGCATATCTTTCTAGCCCAGTTGAGTACACTAACTCAATGATGAGTG
CTGGTGATGCTCAGGCGAGGGACACATTGGAGAGGATTGTTGAGTGCCTTGAAAAGGAGAAGTGTGAAAC
CTTCCAAGACTGCTTAACCTGGGCACGACTGAGGTTTGAGGATTACTTTGTGAACCGTGTCAAGCAATTG
ATATACACATTTCCTGAAGATGCTGCGACTAGTACCGGAGCTCCATTCTGGTCTGCTCCAAAAAGATTCC
CTCGTCCACTCCAGTACTCGTCGTCCGACCCAAGTCTCCTTAACTTTATCACAGCGACTGCTATTTTACG
AGCAGAGACATTTGGGATCCCGATACCTGAGTGGACTAAGAACCCAAAGGAAGCAGCAGAAGCTGTTGAC
AGAGTGATAGTCCCAGACTTTGAGCCAAGGCAAGATGCAAAGATTGTGACTGATGAGAAAGCTACCACTT
TAACCACTGCTTCGGTGGACGACGCTGCAGTCATCGACGATCTCATTGCTAAGATCGACCAGTGTAGGCA
TAACTTGTCGCCAGACTTCAGGATGAAACCTATTCAGTTCGAAAAGGATGATGATACAAACTATCACATG
GATGTGATAGCAGGACTAGCCAACATGAGGGCGAGAAATTACAGCATCCCTGAAGTGGACAAGCTGAAAG
CAAAGTTCATAGCAGGGAGAATCATCCCAGCCATTGCGACTTCAACAGCCATGGCTACTGGGCTGGTCTG
CCTCGAGCTGTACAAGGTCCTTGATGGAGGACATAAAGTGGAAGCTTACAGAAACACATTTGCCAACCTG
GCACTTCCACTATTCTCCATGGCTGAACCACTTCCACCAAAGGTGGTGAAGCACCGTGACATGGCTTGGA
CAGTTTGGGACAGATGGGTTCTCAAGGGAAACCCAACTCTTCGTGAGGTGTTGCAGTGGCTGGAGGACAA
AGGGCTTAGCGCATACAGCATCTCTTGTGGAAGCTGTCTACTGTTCAACAGTATGTTCACAAGGCACAAG
GAGAGGATGGACAAGAAGGTTGTGGATCTCGCTCGGGATGTTGCGAAAGTCGAGTTACCGCCTTATCGCA
ACCATCTTGATGTAGTGGTGGCTTGTGAGGATGAAGATGACAATGACGTCGATATTCCTCTCGTCTCTAT
CTACTTCAGGTGAGCTTACTATTAACTTTAAGAAGGAGATATACCATGTACCCATACGATGTTCCTGACT
ATGCGGGCTATCCCTATGACGTCCCGGACTATGCAGGATTGTATCCATATGACGTTCCAGATTACGCCAC
TAGAGCTGCTTACCCATACGATGTTCCTGACTATGCGGGCTATCCCTATGACGTCCCGGACTATGCAGGA
TTGTATCCATATGACGTTCCAGATTACGCAATGGCGTCGAAAAGAATTAACAAAGAGCTTAGGGACTTGC
AAAGAGATCCTCCTGTGTCCTGCAGTGCAGGTCCTACGGGAGATGATATGTTCCAATGGCAAGCAACTAT
CATGGGTCCAGCAGATAGCCCGTTTGCCGGAGGTGTGTTTCTTGTTACCATTCACTTCCCACCAGATTAC
CCTTTCAAGCCACCAAAGGTTGCCTTCCGGACCAAGGTTTATCACCCAAACATCAACAGTAATGGAAGTA
TCTGTCTTGACATTCTGAAAGAGCAGTGGAGCCCTGCACTTACCGTATCCAAGGTTCTTCTGTCGATATG
CTCATTGCTGACGGATCCAAACCCTGACGATCCTTTGGTTCCTGAAATAGCGCACATCTACAAGACAGAC
CGAGTCAAGTACGAGTCCACAGCTCAATCCTGGACTCAGAAGTATGCAATGGGATGAGCTTTTACGCTTT
TAAGCCAGCCCCGACACCCGCCAACACCCGCTGACGCGCCCTGACGGGCTTGTCTGCTCCCGGCATCCGC
TTACAGACAAGCTGTGACCGGGATGAGATCCGGCTGCTAACAAAGCCCGAAAGGAAGCTGAGTTGGCTGC
TGCCACCGCTGAGCAATAACTAGCATAACCCCTTGGGGCCTCTAAACGGGTCTTGAGGGGTTTTTTGCTG
AAAGGAGGAACTATATCCGGATTGGCGAATGGG
[124 nt withheld, positions 5914-6037]
C
[91 nt withheld, positions 6039-6129]
A
[49 nt withheld, positions 6131-6179]
CCTTTGACGTTGGAGTCCACGTTCTTT
[37 nt withheld, positions 6207-6243]
ACCCTATCTCGGTCTATTCTTTTGATTTATAAGGGATTTTGCCGATTTCGGCCTATTGGTTAAAAAATGA
GCTGATTTAACAAAAATTTAACGCGAATTTTAACAAAATATTAACGCTTACAATTTAGGTGGCACTTTTC
GGGGAAATGTGCGCGGAACCCCTATTTGTTTATTTTTCTAAATACATTCAAATATGTATCCGCTCATGAA
TTAATTCTTAGAAAAACTCATCGAGCATCAAATGAAACTGCAATTTATTCATATCAGGATTATCAATACC
ATATTTTTGAAAAAGCCGTTTCTGTAATGAAGGAGAAAACTCACCGAGGCAGTTCCATAGGATGGCAAGA
TCCTGGTATCGGTCTGCGATTCCGACTCGTCCAACATCAATACAACCTATTAATTTCCCCTCGTCAAAAA
TAAGGTTATCAAGTGAGAAATCACCATGAGTGACGACTGAATCCGGTGAGAATGGCAAAAGTTTATGCAT
TTCTTTCCAGACTTGTTCAACAGGCCAGCCATTACGCTCGTCATCAAAATCACTCGCATCAACCAAACCG
TTATTCATTCGTGATTGCGCCTGAGCGAGTCGAAATACGCGATCGCTGTTAAAAGGACAATTACAAACAG
GAATCGAATGCAACCGGCGCAGGAACACTGCCAGCGCATCAACAATATTTTCACCTGAATCAGGATATTC
TTCTAATACCTGGAATGCTGTTTTCCCGGGGATCGCAGTGGTGAGTAACCATGCATCATCAGGAGTACGG
ATAAAATGCTTGATGGTCGGAAGAGGCATAAATTCCGTCAGCCAGTTTAGTCTGACCATCTCATCTGTAA
CATCATTGGCAACGCTACCTTTGCCATGTTTCAGAAACAACTCTGGCGCATCGGGCTTCCCATACAATCG
ATAGATTGTCGCACCTGATTGCCCGACATTATCGCGAGCCCATTTATACCCATATAAATCAGCATCCATG
TTGGAATTTAATCGCGGCCTAGAGCAAGACGTTTCCCGTTGAATATGGCTCATAACACCCCTTGTATTAC
TGTTTATGTAAGCAGACAGTTTTATTGTTCATGACCAAAATCCCTTAACGTGAGTTTTCGTTCCACTGAG
CGTCAGACCCCGTAGAAAAGATCAAAGGATCTTCTTGAGATCCTTTTTTTCTGCGCGTAATCTGCTGCTT
GCAAACAAAAAAACCACCGCTACCAGCGGTGGTTTGTTTGCCGGATCAAGAGCTACCAACTCTTTTTCCG
AAGGTAACTGGCTTCAGCAGAGCGCAGATACCAAATACTGTCCTTCTAGTGTAGCCGTAGTTAGGCCACC
ACTTCAAGAACTCTGTAGCACCGCCTACATACCTCGCTCTGCTAATCCTGTTACCAGTGGCTGCTGCCAG
TGGCGATAAGTCGTGTCTTACCGGGTTGGACTCAAGACGATAGTTACCGGATAAGGCGCAGCGGTCGGGC
TGAACGGGGGGTTCGTGCACACAGCCCAGCTTGGAGCGAACGACCTACACCGAACTGAGATACCTACAGC
GTGAGCTATGAGAAAGCGCCACGCTTCCCGAAGGGAGAAAGGCGGACAGGTATCCGGTAAGCGGCAGGGT
CGGAACAGGAGAGCGCACGAGGGAGCTTCCAGGGGGAAACGCCTGGTATCTTTATAGTCCTGTCGGGTTT
CGCCACCTCTGACTTGAGCGTCGATTTTTGTGATGCTCGTCAGGGGGGCGGAGCCTATGGAAAAACGCCA
GCAACGCGGCCTTTTTACGGTTCCTGGCCTTTTGCTGGCCTTTTGCTCACATGTTCTTTCCTGCGTTATC
CCCTGATTCTGTGGATAACCGTATTACCGCCTTTGAGTGAGCTGATACCGCTCGCCGCAGCCGAACGACC
GAGCGCAGCGAGTCAGTGAGCGAGGAAGCGGAAGAGCGCCTGATGCGGTATTTTCTCCTTACGCATCTGT
GCGGTATTTCACACCGCAATGGTGCACTCTCAGTACAATCTGCTCTGATGCCGCATAGTTAAGCCAGTAT
ACACTCCGCTATCGCTACGTGACTGGGTCATGGCTGCGCCCCGACACCCGCCAACACCCGCTGACGCGCC
CTGACGGGCTTGTCTGCTCCCGGCATCCGCTTACAGACAAGCTGTGACCGACTCCGGGAGCTGCATGTGT
CAGAGGTTTTCACCGTCATCACCGAAACGCGCGAGGCAGCTGCGGTAAAGCTCATCAGCGTGGTCGTGAA
GCGATTCACAGATGTCTGCCTGTTCATCCGCGTCCAGCTCGTTGAGTTTCTCCAGAAGCGTTAATGTCTG
GCTTCTGATAAAGCGGGCCATGTTAAGGGCGGTTTTTTCCTGTTTGGTCACTGATGCCTCCGTGTAAGGG
GGATTTCTGTTCATGGGGGTAATGATACCGATGAAACGAGAGAGGATGCTCACGATACGGGTTACTGATG
ATGAACATGCCCGGTTACTGGAACGTTGTGAGGGTAAACAACTGGCGGTATGGATGCGGCGGGACCAGAG
AAAAATCACTCAGGGTCAATGCCAGCGCTTCGTTAATACAGATGTAGGTGTTCCACAGGGTAGCCAGCAG
CATCCTGCGATGCAGATCCGGAACATAATGGTGCAGGGCGCTGACTTCCGCGTTTCCAGACTTTACGAAA
CACGGAAACCCAAGACCATTCATGTTGTTGCTCAGGTCGCAGACGTTTTGCAGCAGCAGTCGCTTCACGT
TCGCTCGCGTATCGGTGATTCATTCTGCTAACCAGTAAGGCAACCCCGCCAGCCTAGCCGGGTCCTCAAC
GACAGGAGCACGATCATGCGCACCCGTGGGGCCGCCATGCCGGCGATAATGGCCTGCTTCTCGCCGAAAC
GTTTGGTGGCGGGACCAGTGACGAAGGCTTGAGCGAGGGCGTGCAAGATTCCGAATACCGCAAGCGACAG
GCCGATCATCGTCGCGCTCCAGCGAAAGCGGTCCTCGCCGAAAATGACCCAGAGCGCTGCCGGCACCTGT
CCTACGAGTTGCATGATAAAGAACACAGTCATAAGTGCGGCGACGATAGTCATGCCCCGCGCCCACCGGA
AGGAGCTGACTGGGTTGAAGGCTCTCAAGGGCATCGGTCGAGATCCCGGTGCCTAATGAGTGAGCTAACT
TACATTAATTGCGTTGCGCTCACTGCCCGCTTTCCAGTCGGGAAACCTGTCGTGCCAGCTGCATTAATGA
ATCGGCCAACGCGCGGGGAGAGGCGGTTTGCGTATTGGGCGCCAGGGTGGTTTTTCTTTTCA
